>Addgene plasmid #99482 | pAP605-1 | addgene full sequence | sequence record 193069 | Addgene NGS Result
GTTTGCGTATTGGGCGCTCTTCCGCTTCCTCGCTCACTGACTCGCTGCGCTCGGTCGTTCGGCTGCGGCG
AGCGGTATCAGCTCACTCAAAGGCGGTAATACGGTTATCCACAGAATCAGGGGATAACGCAGGAAAGAAC
ATGTGAGCAAAAGGCCAGCAAAAGGCCAGGAACCGTAAAAAGGCCGCGTTGCTGGCGTTTTTCCATAGGC
TCCGCCCCCCTGACGAGCATCACAAAAATCGACGCTCAAGTCAGAGGTGGCGAAACCCGACAGGACTATA
AAGATACCAGGCGTTTCCCCCTGGAAGCTCCCTCGTGCGCTCTCCTGTTCCGACCCTGCCGCTTACCGGA
TACCTGTCCGCCTTTCTCCCTTCGGGAAGCGTGGCGCTTTCTCATAGCTCACGCTGTAGGTATCTCAGTT
CGGTGTAGGTCGTTCGCTCCAAGCTGGGCTGTGTGCACGAACCCCCCGTTCAGCCCGACCGCTGCGCCTT
ATCCGGTAACTATCGTCTTGAGTCCAACCCGGTAAGACACGACTTATCGCCACTGGCAGCAGCCACTGGT
AACAGGATTAGCAGAGCGAGGTATGTAGGCGGTGCTACAGAGTTCTTGAAGTGGTGGCCTAACTACGGCT
ACACTAGAAGAACAGTATTTGGTATCTGCGCTCTGCTGAAGCCAGTTACCTTCGGAAAAAGAGTTGGTAG
CTCTTGATCCGGCAAACAAACCACCGCTGGTAGCGGTGGTTTTTTTGTTTGCAAGCAGCAGATTACGCGC
AGAAAAAAAGGATCTCAAGAAGATCCTTTGATCTTTTCTACGGGGTCTGACGCTCAGTGGAACGAAAACT
CACGTTAAGGGATTTTGGTCATGAGATTATCAAAAAGGATCTTCACCTAGATCCTTTTAAATTAAAAATG
AAGTTTTAAATCAATCTAAAGTATATATGAGTAAACTTGGTCTGACAGTTACCAATGCTTAATCAGTGAG
GCACCTATCTCAGCGATCTGTCTATTTCGTTCATCCATAGTTGCCTGACTCCCCGTCGTGTAGATAACTA
CGATACGGGAGGGCTTACCATCTGGCCCCAGTGCTGCAATGATACCGCGAGACCCACGCTCACCGGCTCC
AGATTTATCAGCAATAAACCAGCCAGCCGGAAGGGCCGAGCGCAGAAGTGGTCCTGCAACTTTATCCGCC
TCCATCCAGTCTATTAATTGTTGCCGGGAAGCTAGAGTAAGTAGTTCGCCAGTTAATAGTTTGCGCAACG
TTGTTGCCATTGCTACAGGCATCGTGGTGTCACGCTCGTCGTTTGGTATGGCTTCATTCAGCTCCGGTTC
CCAACGATCAAGGCGAGTTACATGATCCCCCATGTTGTGCAAAAAAGCGGTTAGCTCCTTCGGTCCTCCG
ATCGTTGTCAGAAGTAAGTTGGCCGCAGTGTTATCACTCATGGTTATGGCAGCACTGCATAATTCTCTTA
CTGTCATGCCATCCGTAAGATGCTTTTCTGTGACTGGTGAGTACTCAACCAAGTCATTCTGAGAATAGTG
TATGCGGCGACCGAGTTGCTCTTGCCCGGCGTCAATACGGGATAATACCGCGCCACATAGCAGAACTTTA
AAAGTGCTCATCATTGGAAAACGTTCTTCGGGGCGAAAACTCTCAAGGATCTTACCGCTGTTGAGATCCA
GTTCGATGTAACCCACTCGTGCACCCAACTGATCTTCAGCATCTTTTACTTTCACCAGCGTTTCTGGGTG
AGCAAAAACAGGAAGGCAAAATGCCGCAAAAAAGGGAATAAGGGCGACACGGAAATGTTGAATACTCATA
CTCTTCCTTTTTCAATATTATTGAAGCATTTATCAGGGTTATTGTCTCATGAGCGGATACATATTTGAAT
GTATTTAGAAAAATAAACAAATAGGGGTTCCGCGCACATTTCCCCGAAAAGTGCCACCTGACGTCTAAGA
AACCATTATTATCATGACATTAACCTATAAAAATAGGCGTATCACGAGGCCCTTTCGTCTCGCGCGTTTC
GGTGATGACGGTGAAAACCTCTGACACATGCAGCTCCCGGAGACGGTCACAGCTTGTCTGTAAGCGGATG
CCGGGAGCAGACAAGCCCGTCAGGGCGCGTCAGCGGGTGTTGGCGGGTGTCGGGGCTGGCTTAACTATGC
GGCATCAGAGCAGATTGTACTGAGAGTGCACCATATGCGGTGTGAAATACCGCACAGATGCGTAAGGAGA
AAATACCGCATCAGGCGCCATTCGCCATTCAGGCTGCGCAACTGTTGGGAAGGGCGATCGGTGCGGGCCT
CTTCGCTATTACGCCAGCTGGCGAAAGGGGGATGTGCTGCAAGGCGATTAAGTTGGGTAACGCCAGGGTT
TTCCCAGTCACGACGTTGTAAAACGACGGCCAGTGAATTCGAGCTCGGTACCCGGGGATCGAACAAAAAC
TGATATCAGAAGAGGATCTGGAAAATTTATATTTTCAGGGTGACTACAAAGACCATGACGGTGATTATAA
AGATCATGATATCGATTACAAGGATGACGATGACAAGGAGAACCTCTACTTCCAAGGAGAGCAAAAGCTC
ATCTCCGAGGAGGACCTCGATCCTCTAGAGTCGACCTGCAGGCATGCAAGCTTGGCGTAATCATGGTCAT
AGCTGTTTCCTGTGTGAAATTGTTATCCGCTCACAATTCCACACAACATACGAGCCGGAAGCATAAAGTG
TAAAGCCTGGGGTGCCTAATGAGTGAGCTAACTCACATTAATTGCGTTGCGCTCACTGCCCGCTTTCCAG
TCGGGAAACCTGTCGTGCCAGCTGCATTAATGAATCGGCCAACGCGCGGGGAGAGGCG
Features (pLannotate 1.2.2; 12 found; start..end, strand, type, name):
    200..788     -  rep_origin     ori: high-copy-number ColE1/pMB1/pBR322/pUC origin of replication
    959..1819    -  CDS            AmpR: β-lactamase; bla; confers resistance to ampicillin, carbenicillin, and related antibiotics
   1820..1924    -  promoter       AmpR promoter: bla
   2019..2054    +  CDS            rop (fragment): Rop protein, which maintains plasmids at low copy number; rop
   2156..2255    +  misc_feature   bom (fragment): basis of mobility region from pBR322
   2261..2418    -  CDS            lacZα (fragment): LacZα fragment of β-galactosidase; lacZ fragment
   2492..2557    +  CDS            3xFLAG: three tandem FLAG® epitope tags, followed by an enterokinase cleavage site
   2609..2643    +  misc_feature   MCS (fragment): pUC18/19 multiple cloning site
   2680..2696    -  protein_bind   lac operator: The lac repressor binds to the lac operator to inhibit transcription in E. coli. This inhibition can be relieved by adding lactose or isopropyl-β-D-thiogalactopyranoside (IPTG). lac repressor encoded by lacI
   2704..2734    -  promoter       lac promoter: promoter for the E. coli lac operon
   2749..2770    -  protein_bind   CAP binding site: CAP binding activates transcription in the presence of cAMP. E. coli catabolite activator protein
   2783..17      -  CDS            lacI (fragment) (across the origin): lac repressor; lacI; The lac repressor binds to the lac operator to inhibit transcription in E. coli. This inhibition can be relieved by adding lactose or isopropyl-β-D-thiogalactopyranoside (IPTG).
