[The description below was written by a language model from this plasmid's Addgene catalogue record and pLannotate feature annotations shown in this document.]
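Description:
pAP605-1 is a small (about 2.9 kb) pUC19-based plasmid that carries a composite epitope-tag cassette, Myc::TEV::3xFLAG::TEV::Myc, intended for work in C. elegans. It is maintained in E. coli through the high-copy ColE1/pUC origin of replication and selected with ampicillin via the β-lactamase gene and its native bla promoter. The rest of the backbone is standard pUC19 material: the lac promoter, lac operator and CAP binding site, with residual fragments of lacZα, lacI, rop and the bom region that are vestiges of the vector lineage rather than functional parts of the design.

The insert sits in the pUC polylinker region, interrupting lacZα, and was introduced by ligation-independent cloning; M13 forward and reverse primer sites flank it for sequence verification. The automated annotation detects only the central 3xFLAG segment, on the strand opposite to the lac promoter. The flanking Myc epitopes and TEV protease recognition sites named in the catalogue entry are not annotated individually, presumably because they are short. As described, the arrangement places a triple FLAG tag between two TEV cleavage sites, with a Myc epitope at each end, giving a tag detectable or purifiable through either epitope and cleavable by TEV protease.

Although catalogued as a bacterial expression vector, the record shows no eukaryotic promoter or target gene, and the associated publication concerns CRISPR-Cas9 genome editing in C. elegans using linear repair templates. The plasmid is therefore best understood as a template source from which the tag sequence can be amplified to build repair donors for tagging endogenous loci, though the record does not state this explicitly.
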