Addgene plasmid #99482: pAP605-1
Purpose: Myc::TEV::3XFlag::TEV::Myc
Depositing lab: Geraldine Seydoux. Depositing organization: Johns Hopkins University and School of Medicine. Publication: Precision genome editing using CRISPR-Cas9 and linear repair templates in C. elegans. Paix A, Folkmann A, Seydoux G. Methods. 2017 May 15;121-122:86-93. doi: 10.1016/j.ymeth.2017.03.023. Epub 2017 Apr 7. PubMed 28392263.
Backbone
  Vector backbone: pUC19
  Vector type: Bacterial Expression
Growth in bacteria
  Bacterial resistance: Ampicillin, 100 μg/mL
  Growth temperature: 37°C
  Growth strain: DH5alpha
  Copy number: High Copy
Gene/Insert
  Gene/Insert name: Myc::TEV::3XFlag::TEV::Myc
  Species: C. elegans (nematode)
  Cloning method: Ligation Independent Cloning
  Sequencing primers: 5′ M13pUC-Fwd; 3′ M13pUC-Rev
Terms and licenses: Academic/Nonprofit Terms; Industry Terms: Not Available to Industry
How to cite: pAP605-1 was a gift from Geraldine Seydoux (Addgene plasmid # 99482 ; http://n2t.net/addgene:99482 ; RRID:Addgene_99482)
