>Addgene plasmid #99482 | pAP605-1 | depositor partial sequence | sequence record 182237 | Insert + 15bp up/downstream in Plasmid. See for details the File S1 from Paix et al, Methods 2017
CGGTACCCGGGGATCGAACAAAAACTGATATCAGAAGAGGATCTGGAAAATTTATATTTTCAGGGTGACT
ACAAAGACCATGACGGTGATTATAAAGATCATGATATCGATTACAAGGATGACGATGACAAGGAGAACCT
CTACTTCCAAGGAGAGCAAAAGCTCATCTCCGAGGAGGACCTCGATCCTCTAGAGTCG
